>Addgene plasmid #164431 | Blunt-338b-3X | addgene full sequence | sequence record 331249 | Addgene NGS Result
GGCGGTTAAAACGCGGTAGACAGCGCGTACGTGCGTTTAAGCGGTGCTAGAGCTGTCTACGACCAATTGA
GCGGCCTCGGCACCGGGATGCGTTTTTTTTCCGCGATATCGGATCCCCGGGTACCGAGCTCGAATTCACT
GGCCGTCGTTTTACAACGTCGTGACTGGGAAAACCCTGGCGTTACCCAACTTAATCGCCTTGCAGCACAT
CCCCCTTTCGCCAGCTGGCGTAATAGCGAAGAGGCCCGCACCGATCGCCCTTCCCAACAGTTGCGCAGCC
TGAATGGCGAATGGCGCCTGATGCGGTATTTTCTCCTTACGCATCTGTGCGGTATTTCACACCGCATATG
GTGCACTCTCAGTACAATCTGCTCTGATGCCGCATAGTTAAGCCAGCCCCGACACCCGCCAACACCCGCT
GACGCGCCCTGACGGGCTTGTCTGCTCCCGGCATCCGCTTACAGACAAGCTGTGACCGTCTCCGGGAGCT
GCATGTGTCAGAGGTTTTCACCGTCATCACCGAAACGCGCGAGACGAAAGGGCCTCGTGATACGCCTATT
TTTATAGGTTAATGTCATGATAATAATGGTTTCTTAGACGTCAGGTGGCACTTTTCGGGGAAATGTGCGC
GGAACCCCTATTTGTTTATTTTTCTAAATACATTCAAATATGTATCCGCTCATGAGACAATAACCCTGAT
AAATGCTTCAATAATATTGAAAAAGGAAGAGTATGAGTATTCAACATTTCCGTGTCGCCCTTATTCCCTT
TTTTGCGGCATTTTGCCTTCCTGTTTTTGCTCACCCAGAAACGCTGGTGAAAGTAAAAGATGCTGAAGAT
CAGTTGGGTGCACGAGTGGGTTACATCGAACTGGATCTCAACAGCGGTAAGATCCTTGAGAGTTTTCGCC
CCGAAGAACGTTTTCCAATGATGAGCACTTTTAAAGTTCTGCTATGTGGCGCGGTATTATCCCGTATTGA
CGCCGGGCAAGAGCAACTCGGTCGCCGCATACACTATTCTCAGAATGACTTGGTTGAGTACTCACCAGTC
ACAGAAAAGCATCTTACGGATGGCATGACAGTAAGAGAATTATGCAGTGCTGCCATAACCATGAGTGATA
ACACTGCGGCCAACTTACTTCTGACAACGATCGGAGGACCGAAGGAGCTAACCGCTTTTTTGCACAACAT
GGGGGATCATGTAACTCGCCTTGATCGTTGGGAACCGGAGCTGAATGAAGCCATACCAAACGACGAGCGT
GACACCACGATGCCTGTAGCAATGGCAACAACGTTGCGCAAACTATTAACTGGCGAACTACTTACTCTAG
CTTCCCGGCAACAATTAATAGACTGGATGGAGGCGGATAAAGTTGCAGGACCACTTCTGCGCTCGGCCCT
TCCGGCTGGCTGGTTTATTGCTGATAAATCTGGAGCCGGTGAGCGTGGGTCTCGCGGTATCATTGCAGCA
CTGGGGCCAGATGGTAAGCCCTCCCGTATCGTAGTTATCTACACGACGGGGAGTCAGGCAACTATGGATG
AACGAAATAGACAGATCGCTGAGATAGGTGCCTCACTGATTAAGCATTGGTAACTGTCAGACCAAGTTTA
CTCATATATACTTTAGATTGATTTAAAACTTCATTTTTAATTTAAAAGGATCTAGGTGAAGATCCTTTTT
GATAATCTCATGACCAAAATCCCTTAACGTGAGTTTTCGTTCCACTGAGCGTCAGACCCCGTAGAAAAGA
TCAAAGGATCTTCTTGAGATCCTTTTTTTCTGCGCGTAATCTGCTGCTTGCAAACAAAAAAACCACCGCT
ACCAGCGGTGGTTTGTTTGCCGGATCAAGAGCTACCAACTCTTTTTCCGAAGGTAACTGGCTTCAGCAGA
GCGCAGATACCAAATACTGTTCTTCTAGTGTAGCCGTAGTTAGGCCACCACTTCAAGAACTCTGTAGCAC
CGCCTACATACCTCGCTCTGCTAATCCTGTTACCAGTGGCTGCTGCCAGTGGCGATAAGTCGTGTCTTAC
CGGGTTGGACTCAAGACGATAGTTACCGGATAAGGCGCAGCGGTCGGGCTGAACGGGGGGTTCGTGCACA
CAGCCCAGCTTGGAGCGAACGACCTACACCGAACTGAGATACCTACAGCGTGAGCTATGAGAAAGCGCCA
CGCTTCCCGAAGGGAGAAAGGCGGACAGGTATCCGGTAAGCGGCAGGGTCGGAACAGGAGAGCGCACGAG
GGAGCTTCCAGGGGGAAACGCCTGGTATCTTTATAGTCCTGTCGGGTTTCGCCACCTCTGACTTGAGCGT
CGATTTTTGTGATGCTCGTCAGGGGGGCGGAGCCTATGGAAAAACGCCAGCAACGCGGCCTTTTTACGGT
TCCTGGCCTTTTGCTGGCCTTTTGCTCACATGTTCTTTCCTGCGTTATCCCCTGATTCTGTGGATAACCG
TATTACCGCCTTTGAGTGAGCTGATACCGCTCGCCGCAGCCGAACGACCGAGCGCAGCGAGTCAGTGAGC
GAGGAAGCGGAAGAGCGCCCAATACGCAAACCGCCTCTCCCCGCGCGTTGGCCGATTCATTAATGCAGCT
GGCACGACAGGTTTCCCGACTGGAAAGCGGGCAGTGAGCGCAACGCAATTAATGTGAGTTAGCTCACTCA
TTAGGCACCCCAGGCTTTACACTTTATGCTTCCGGCTCGTATGTTGTGTGGAATTGTGAGCGGATAACAA
TTTCACACAGGAAACAGCTATGACCATGATTACGCCAAGCTTGGAGATCTGATATCGCGGTTTTTTTTCA
TGTGCCGGTCTCACACGTGCCTGGAGACTAGTAAGCGCTTCTAGTGGCGGTTAAAACGCGGTAGACAGCG
CGTACGTGCGTTTAAGCGGTGCTAGAGCTGTCTACGACCAATTGAGCGGCCTCGGCACCGGGATGCGTTT
TTTTTTTGCGCTCCTGCTTTTTTTTTTCATGTGCCGGTCTCACACGTGCCTGGAGACTAGTAAGCGCTTC
TAGTGGCGGTTAAAACGCGGTAGACAGCGCGTACGTGCGTTTAAGCGGTGCTAGAGCTGTCTACGACCAA
TTGAGCGGCCTCGGCACCGGGATGCGTTTTTTTTCCGCGATATCGCGGTTTTTTTTCATGTGCCGGTCTC
ACACGTGCCTGGAGACTAGTAAGCGCTTCTAGTGGCGGTTAAAACGCGGTAGACAGCGCGTACGTGCGTT
TAAGCGGTGCTAGAGCTGTCTACGACCAATTGAGCGGCCTCGGCACCGGGATGCGTTTTTTTTTTGCGCT
CCTGCTTTTTTTTTTCATGTGCCGGTCTCACACGTGCCTGGAGACTAGTAAGCGCTTCTAGTGGCGGTTA
AAACGCGGTAGACAGCGCGTACGTGCGTTTAAGCGGTGCTAGAGCTGTCTACGACCAATTGAGCGGCCTC
GGCACCGGGATGCGTTTTTTTTCCGCGATATCGCGGTTTTTTTTCATGTGCCGGTCTCACACGTGCCTGG
AGACTAGTAAGCGCTTCTAGTGGCGGTTAAAACGCGGTAGACAGCGCGTACGTGCGTTTAAGCGGTGCTA
GAGCTGTCTACGACCAATTGAGCGGCCTCGGCACCGGGATGCGTTTTTTTTTTGCGCTCCTGCTTTTTTT
TTTCATGTGCCGGTCTCACACGTGCCTGGAGACTAGTAAGCGCTTCTAGT
Features (pLannotate 1.2.2; 11 found; start..end, strand, type, name):
    111..137     -  misc_feature   MCS (fragment): pUC18/19 multiple cloning site
    134..291     +  CDS            lacZα (fragment): LacZα fragment of β-galactosidase; lacZ fragment
    297..396     -  misc_feature   bom (fragment): basis of mobility region from pBR322
    498..533     -  CDS            rop (fragment): Rop protein, which maintains plasmids at low copy number; rop
    628..732     +  promoter       AmpR promoter: bla
    733..1593    +  CDS            AmpR: β-lactamase; bla; confers resistance to ampicillin, carbenicillin, and related antibiotics
   1764..2352    +  rep_origin     ori: high-copy-number ColE1/pMB1/pBR322/pUC origin of replication
   2535..2627    +  CDS            lacI (fragment): lac repressor; lacI; The lac repressor binds to the lac operator to inhibit transcription in E. coli. This inhibition can be relieved by adding lactose or isopropyl-β-D-thiogalactopyranoside (IPTG).
   2640..2661    +  protein_bind   CAP binding site: CAP binding activates transcription in the presence of cAMP. E. coli catabolite activator protein
   2676..2706    +  promoter       lac promoter: promoter for the E. coli lac operon
   2714..2730    +  protein_bind   lac operator: The lac repressor binds to the lac operator to inhibit transcription in E. coli. This inhibition can be relieved by adding lactose or isopropyl-β-D-thiogalactopyranoside (IPTG). lac repressor encoded by lacI
