[The description below was written by a language model from this plasmid's Addgene catalogue record and pLannotate feature annotations shown in this document.]
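Description:
Blunt-338b-3X is a pUC19-based bacterial plasmid intended for bulk production of a defined DNA fragment rather than for expression of any gene. It is propagated in E. coli at high copy number from the ColE1/pMB1-type pUC origin and selected with ampicillin through the β-lactamase (AmpR) gene driven by its own promoter. The remaining annotated features are ordinary pUC19 remnants: the CAP binding site, lac promoter and lac operator, partial lacZα and multiple cloning site segments, and short fragments matching lacI, rop and bom. None of these has a stated functional role in the construct.

The payload was cloned between the BamHI and HindIII sites of the pUC19 polylinker, which interrupts the lacZα region, and it can be read with the standard M13 forward and reverse primers that flank the site. The catalogue lists the plasmid as an empty backbone and gives no description of the insert. The feature table likewise leaves unannotated the stretch of roughly a kilobase between the lac operator and the residual polylinker, which spans the numbering origin of the 3,690 nt sequenced record. That size, compared with the 2,710 bp backbone, is consistent with an insert of about that length. The name hints at three copies of a 338 bp unit with blunt ends, but the record does not confirm this, nor does it state the sequence identity or the enzymes used to release the fragment.

The stated use is to generate DNA fragments for dinucleosome preparation, as part of a toolkit for engineering nucleosomes and building varied chromatin assemblies in vitro.
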