Addgene plasmid #164431: Blunt-338b-3X
Purpose: (Empty Backbone) DNA fragment production for dinucleosome preparation
Depositing lab: Curt Davey. Depositing organization: Nanyang Technological University (NTU). Publication: Engineering nucleosomes for generating diverse chromatin assemblies. Adhireksan Z, Sharma D, Lee PL, Bao Q, Padavattan S, Shum WK, Davey GE, Davey CA. Nucleic Acids Res. 2021 Feb 15. pii: 6137298. doi: 10.1093/nar/gkab070. PubMed 33590100.
Backbone
  Vector backbone: pUC19
  Backbone manufacturer: Genscript
  Backbone size (bp): 2710
  Modifications to backbone: cloned into the BamHI and HindIII sites of the pUC19 vector
  Vector type: Bacterial vector for DNA production
Growth in bacteria
  Bacterial resistance: Ampicillin, 100 μg/mL
  Growth temperature: 37°C
  Growth strain: DH5alpha
  Copy number: High Copy
Gene/Insert
  Cloning method: Restriction Enzyme
  Sequencing primers: 5′ M13 fwd; 3′ M13 rev
Terms and licenses: Academic/Nonprofit Terms; Industry Terms: Not Available to Industry
Depositor comments: Please cite the following article in any publications where this construct is utilized: doi: 10.1093/nar/gkab070 Z. Adhireksan, D. Sharma, P.L. Lee, Q. Bao, S. Padavattan, W.K. Shum, G.E. Davey & C.A. Davey. (2021). Engineering Nucleosomes for Generating Diverse Chromatin Assemblies. Nucleic Acids Res.
How to cite: Blunt-338b-3X was a gift from Curt Davey (Addgene plasmid # 164431 ; http://n2t.net/addgene:164431 ; RRID:Addgene_164431)
