>Addgene plasmid #164431 | Blunt-338b-3X | depositor partial sequence | sequence record 319126 | Three copies of Blunt-338b bp sequence is cloned into BamHI/HindIII of pUC19
GGATCCGATATCGCGGAAAAAAAACGCATCCCGGTGCCGAGGCCGCTCAATTGGTCGTAGACAGCTCTAG
CACCGCTTAAACGCACGTACGCGCTGTCTACCGCGTTTTAACCGCCACTAGAAGCGCTTACTAGTCTCCA
GGCACGTGTGAGACCGGCACATGAAAAAAAAAAGCAGGAGCGCAAAAAAAAAACGCATCCCGGTGCCGAG
GCCGCTCAATTGGTCGTAGACAGCTCTAGCACCGCTTAAACGCACGTACGCGCTGTCTACCGCGTTTTAA
CCGCCACTAGAAGCGCTTACTAGTCTCCAGGCACGTGTGAGACCGGCACATGAAAAAAAACCGCGATATC
GCGGAAAAAAAACGCATCCCGGTGCCGAGGCCGCTCAATTGGTCGTAGACAGCTCTAGCACCGCTTAAAC
GCACGTACGCGCTGTCTACCGCGTTTTAACCGCCACTAGAAGCGCTTACTAGTCTCCAGGCACGTGTGAG
ACCGGCACATGAAAAAAAAAAGCAGGAGCGCAAAAAAAAAACGCATCCCGGTGCCGAGGCCGCTCAATTG
GTCGTAGACAGCTCTAGCACCGCTTAAACGCACGTACGCGCTGTCTACCGCGTTTTAACCGCCACTAGAA
GCGCTTACTAGTCTCCAGGCACGTGTGAGACCGGCACATGAAAAAAAACCGCGATATCGCGGAAAAAAAA
CGCATCCCGGTGCCGAGGCCGCTCAATTGGTCGTAGACAGCTCTAGCACCGCTTAAACGCACGTACGCGC
TGTCTACCGCGTTTTAACCGCCACTAGAAGCGCTTACTAGTCTCCAGGCACGTGTGAGACCGGCACATGA
AAAAAAAAAGCAGGAGCGCAAAAAAAAAACGCATCCCGGTGCCGAGGCCGCTCAATTGGTCGTAGACAGC
TCTAGCACCGCTTAAACGCACGTACGCGCTGTCTACCGCGTTTTAACCGCCACTAGAAGCGCTTACTAGT
CTCCAGGCACGTGTGAGACCGGCACATGAAAAAAAACCGCGATATCAGATCTCCAAGCTT
